Addgene plasmid #161506: THI ONLY pGAP T3
Purpose: Non activation control for CRISPR/RNA scaffold based transcription regulation in Pichia pastoris BB3rN_pTEF2_dCAS9(3xFLAG_SV40NLS)_pPOR1_MS2bind_only_SV40NLS_pGAP_THI11_T3_gRNA_MS2
Depositing lab: Brigitte Gasser & Diethard Mattanovich. Depositing organization: Austrian Centre of Industrial Biotechnology. Publication: Fine-Tuning of Transcription in Pichia pastoris Using dCas9 and RNA Scaffolds. Baumschabl M, Prielhofer R, Mattanovich D, Steiger MG. ACS Synth Biol. 2020 Dec 18;9(12):3202-3209. doi: 10.1021/acssynbio.0c00214. Epub 2020 Nov 12. PubMed 33180466.
Backbone
  Vector backbone: Addgene#98552 BB3rN_AD
  Backbone size w/o insert (bp): 3000
  Total vector size (bp): 10676
  Vector type: Yeast Expression
Growth in bacteria
  Bacterial resistance: Nourseothricin (clonNat), 50 μg/mL
  Growth temperature: 37°C
  Growth strain: DH5alpha
  Copy number: High Copy
Gene/Insert 1
  Gene/Insert name: dCAS9
  Promoter: pTEF2
  Cloning method: Unknown
  Sequencing primers: 5′ gaggtatgtaggcggtgcta; 3′ GTACTGTGTCGTGAAGGC
Gene/Insert 2
  Gene/Insert name: MS2 (non activation control NAC)
  Promoter: pPOR1
  Cloning method: Unknown
  Sequencing primers: 5′ GCCTTCACGACACAGTAC; 3′ GACAGTGGAGGAAAATAATGTGC
Gene/Insert 3
  Gene/Insert name: gRNA (Targeting T3 in the THI11 promoter)
  Promoter: pGAP
  Cloning method: Unknown
  Sequencing primers: 5′ GCACATTATTTTCCTCCACTGTC; 3′ ttatatttctctacaggggc
Terms and licenses: Academic/Nonprofit Terms; Industry Terms: Not Available to Industry
How to cite: THI ONLY pGAP T3 was a gift from Brigitte Gasser & Diethard Mattanovich (Addgene plasmid # 161506 ; http://n2t.net/addgene:161506 ; RRID:Addgene_161506)
