[The description below was written by a language model from this plasmid's Addgene catalogue record and pLannotate feature annotations shown in this document.]
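Description:
THI ONLY pGAP T3 is a 10.7 kb yeast expression plasmid for Pichia pastoris, assembled in the BB3rN_AD backbone. It serves as the non-activation control in a dCas9/RNA-scaffold system for tuning transcription. It replicates in E. coli from a high-copy ColE1/pUC-type origin. Its only annotated selection marker is a nourseothricin acetyltransferase gene flanked by the Ashbya gossypii TEF promoter and terminator, and nourseothricin is also the recorded selection in bacteria. No yeast replication origin is annotated, and the record does not say how the plasmid is maintained or integrated in Pichia.

The payload consists of three expression units. The first places dCas9, carrying an N-terminal 3xFLAG tag and, according to the construct name, an SV40 NLS, under the pTEF2 promoter. The annotation software labels this ORF simply as S. pyogenes Cas9, but the catalogue describes it as the nuclease-dead form. The second unit uses pPOR1 to express the bacteriophage MS2 coat protein with an SV40 NLS but no fused activation domain ("MS2bind_only"). The third uses the Pichia GAP promoter, a Pol II promoter, to transcribe a guide RNA directed at site T3 in the THI11 promoter. A hammerhead ribozyme fragment annotated upstream of the guide presumably trims the transcript's 5' end. The guide scaffold is followed by an MS2 stem loop that recruits the coat protein. A short fragment annotated as S. cerevisiae MEP1 lies between the dCas9 and MS2 coding regions, and its role is not stated.

Because the recruited MS2 protein carries no effector, the plasmid shows what dCas9 and scaffold binding alone do to THI11 promoter activity. This provides the baseline for comparison with activator-fused versions of the system.
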