Features (pLannotate 1.2.2; 12 found; start..end, strand, type, name):
     62..650     -  rep_origin     ori: high-copy-number ColE1/pMB1/pBR322/pUC origin of replication
   1303..1368    +  CDS            3xFLAG: three tandem FLAG® epitope tags, followed by an enterokinase cleavage site
   1372..5475    +  CDS            Cas9: Cas9 (Csn1) endonuclease from the Streptococcus pyogenes Type II CRISPR/Cas system generates RNA-guided double strand breaks in DNA
   5997..6284    +  CDS            MEP1 (fragment): MEP1_YEAST - Also known as AMT1. Experimental evidence at protein level: Swiss-Prot protein existence level 1. Transporter for ammonium (both charged and uncharged NH3 and NH4) to use as a nitrogen source. Can also transport methylamine. The affinity of MEP1 is about twenty times lower than that of MEP2. MEP3 has the lowest affinity. From Saccharomyces cerevisiae (strain ATCC 204508 / S288c) (Baker's yeast).
   6726..7115    +  CDS            CAPSD_BPMS2: Experimental evidence at protein level: Swiss-Prot protein existence level 1. Acts as a translational repressor of viral replicase synthesis late in infection. This latter function is the result of capsid protein interaction with an RNA hairpin which contains the replicase ribosome-binding site. From Escherichia phage MS2 (Bacteriophage MS2).
   7307..7783    +  promoter       GAP promoter: promoter for Pichia pastoris glyceraldehyde-3-phosphate dehydrogenase
   7802..7825    +  misc_RNA       sTRSV HHRz (fragment): hammerhead ribozyme from the tobacco ringspot virus satellite RNA (Khvorova et al., 2003)
   7859..7934    +  misc_RNA       gRNA scaffold: guide RNA scaffold for the Streptococcus pyogenes CRISPR/Cas9 system
   7939..7957    +  misc_RNA       MS2 stem loop: stem loop that binds the bacteriophage MS2 coat protein
   8544..8887    +  promoter       TEF promoter: Ashbya gossypii TEF promoter
   8894..9458    +  CDS            NrsR (fragment): nourseothricin acetyltransferase; Streptomyces noursei nat1; confers resistance to nourseothricin
   9466..9663    +  terminator     TEF terminator: Ashbya gossypii TEF terminator
>Addgene plasmid #161506 | THI ONLY pGAP T3 | addgene full sequence | sequence record 326290 | Addgene NGS Result
CGCTGTGAGCAAAAGGCCAGCAAAAGGCCAGGAACCGTAAAAAGGCCGCGTTGCTGGCGTTTTTCCATAG
GCTCCGCCCCCCTGACGAGCATCACAAAAATCGACGCTCAAGTCAGAGGTGGCGAAACCCGACAGGACTA
TAAAGATACCAGGCGTTTCCCCCTGGAAGCTCCCTCGTGCGCTCTCCTGTTCCGACCCTGCCGCTTACCG
GATACCTGTCCGCCTTTCTCCCTTCGGGAAGCGTGGCGCTTTCTCATAGCTCACGCTGTAGGTATCTCAG
TTCGGTGTAGGTCGTTCGCTCCAAGCTGGGCTGTGTGCACGAACCCCCCGTTCAGCCCGACCGCTGCGCC
TTATCCGGTAACTATCGTCTTGAGTCCAACCCGGTAAGACACGACTTATCGCCACTGGCAGCAGCCACTG
GTAACAGGATTAGCAGAGCGAGGTATGTAGGCGGTGCTACAGAGTTCTTGAAGTGGTGGCCTAACTACGG
CTACACTAGAAGAACAGTATTTGGTATCTGCGCTCTGCTGAAGCCAGTTACCTTCGGAAAAAGAGTTGGT
AGCTCTTGATCCGGCAAACAAACCACCGCTGGTAGCGGTGGTTTTTTTGTTTGCAAGCAGCAGATTACGC
GCAGAAAAAAAGGATCTCAAGAAGATCCTTTGATCTTTTCTACGGGGTGGAGCGCAAAAAACCCCGCCCC
TGACAGGGCGGGGTTTTTTCGCGATCGGAGCGGTACTACCATTGACACTACACATCCTTAATTCCAATCC
TGTCTGGCCTCCTTCACCTTTTAACCATCTTGCCCATTCCAACTCGTGTCAGATTGCGTATCAAGTGAAA
AAAAAAAAATTTTAAATCTTTAACCCAATCAGGTAATAACTGTCGCCTCTTTTATCTGCCGCACTGCATG
AGGTGTCCCCTTAGTGGGAAAGAGTACTGAGCCAACCCTGGAGGACAGCAAGGGAAAAATACCTACAACT
TGCTTCATAATGGTCGTAAAAACAATCCTTGTCGGATATAAGTGTTGTAGACTGTCCCTTATCCTCTGCG
ATGTTCTTCCTCTCAAAGTTTGCGATTTCTCTCTATCAGAATTGCCATCAAGAGACTCAGGACTAATTTC
GCAGTCCCACACGCACTCGTACATGATTGGCTGAAATTTCCCTAAAGAATTTCTTTTTCACGAAAATTTT
TTTTTTACACAAGATTTTCAGCAGATATAAAATGGAGAGCAGGACCTCCGCTGTGACTCTTCTTTTTTTT
CTTTTATTCTCACTACATACATTTTAGTTATTCGCCAACATGGACTACAAAGACCATGACGGTGATTATA
AAGATCATGACATCGATTACAAGGATGACGATGACAAGCTCATGGACAAGAAGTACTCCATTGGGCTCGC
TATCGGCACAAACAGCGTCGGCTGGGCCGTCATTACGGACGAGTACAAGGTGCCGAGCAAAAAATTCAAA
GTTCTGGGCAATACCGATCGCCACAGCATAAAGAAGAACCTCATTGGCGCCCTCCTGTTCGACTCCGGGG
AGACGGCCGAAGCCACGCGGCTCAAAAGAACAGCACGGCGCAGATATACCCGCAGAAAGAATCGGATCTG
CTACCTGCAGGAGATCTTTAGTAATGAGATGGCTAAGGTGGATGACTCTTTCTTCCATAGGCTGGAGGAG
TCCTTTTTGGTGGAGGAGGATAAAAAGCACGAGCGCCACCCAATCTTTGGCAATATCGTGGACGAGGTGG
CGTACCATGAAAAGTACCCAACCATATATCATCTGAGGAAGAAGCTTGTAGACAGTACTGATAAGGCTGA
CTTGCGGTTGATCTATCTCGCGCTGGCGCATATGATCAAATTTCGGGGACACTTCCTCATCGAGGGGGAC
CTGAACCCAGACAACAGCGATGTCGACAAACTCTTTATCCAACTGGTTCAGACTTACAATCAGCTTTTCG
AAGAGAACCCGATCAACGCATCCGGAGTTGACGCCAAAGCAATCCTGAGCGCTAGGCTGTCCAAATCCCG
GCGGCTCGAAAACCTCATCGCACAGCTCCCTGGGGAGAAGAAGAACGGCCTGTTTGGTAATCTTATCGCC
CTGTCACTCGGGCTGACCCCCAACTTTAAATCTAACTTCGACCTGGCCGAAGATGCCAAGCTTCAACTGA
GCAAAGACACCTACGATGATGATCTCGACAATCTGCTGGCCCAGATCGGCGACCAGTACGCAGACCTTTT
TTTGGCGGCAAAGAACCTGTCAGACGCCATTCTGCTGAGTGATATTCTGCGAGTGAACACGGAGATCACC
AAAGCTCCGCTGAGCGCTAGTATGATCAAGCGCTATGATGAGCACCACCAAGACTTGACTTTGCTGAAGG
CCCTTGTCAGACAGCAACTGCCTGAGAAGTACAAGGAAATTTTCTTCGATCAGTCTAAAAATGGCTACGC
CGGATACATTGACGGCGGAGCAAGCCAGGAGGAATTTTACAAATTTATTAAGCCCATCTTGGAAAAAATG
GACGGCACCGAGGAGCTGCTGGTAAAGCTTAACAGAGAAGATCTGTTGCGCAAACAGCGCACTTTCGACA
ATGGAAGCATCCCCCACCAGATTCACCTGGGCGAACTGCACGCTATCCTCAGGCGGCAAGAGGATTTCTA
CCCCTTTTTGAAAGATAACAGGGAAAAGATTGAGAAAATCCTCACATTTCGGATACCCTACTATGTAGGC
CCCCTCGCCCGGGGAAATTCCAGATTCGCGTGGATGACTCGCAAATCAGAAGAGACTATCACTCCCTGGA
ACTTCGAGGAAGTCGTGGATAAGGGGGCCTCTGCCCAGTCCTTCATCGAAAGGATGACTAACTTTGATAA
AAATCTGCCTAACGAAAAGGTGCTTCCTAAACACTCTCTGCTGTACGAGTACTTCACAGTTTATAACGAG
CTCACCAAGGTCAAATACGTCACAGAAGGGATGAGAAAGCCAGCATTCCTGTCTGGAGAGCAGAAGAAAG
CTATCGTGGACCTCCTCTTCAAGACGAACCGGAAAGTTACCGTGAAACAGCTCAAAGAGGACTATTTCAA
AAAGATTGAATGTTTCGACTCTGTTGAAATCAGCGGAGTGGAGGATCGCTTCAACGCATCCCTGGGAACG
TATCACGATCTCCTGAAAATCATTAAAGACAAGGACTTCCTGGACAATGAGGAGAACGAGGACATTCTTG
AGGACATTGTCCTCACCCTTACGTTGTTTGAAGATAGGGAGATGATTGAAGAACGCTTGAAAACTTACGC
TCATCTCTTCGACGACAAAGTCATGAAACAGCTCAAGAGGCGCCGATATACAGGATGGGGGCGGCTGTCA
AGAAAACTGATCAATGGGATCCGAGACAAGCAGAGTGGAAAGACAATCCTGGATTTTCTTAAGTCCGATG
GATTTGCCAACAGGAACTTCATGCAGTTGATCCATGATGACTCTCTCACCTTTAAGGAGGACATCCAGAA
AGCACAAGTTTCTGGCCAGGGGGACAGTCTGCACGAGCACATCGCTAATCTTGCAGGTAGCCCAGCTATC
AAAAAGGGAATACTGCAGACCGTTAAGGTCGTGGATGAACTCGTCAAAGTAATGGGAAGGCATAAGCCCG
AGAATATCGTTATCGAGATGGCCCGAGAGAACCAAACTACCCAGAAGGGACAGAAGAACAGTAGGGAAAG
GATGAAGAGGATTGAAGAGGGTATAAAAGAACTGGGGTCCCAAATCCTTAAGGAACACCCAGTTGAAAAC
ACCCAGCTTCAGAATGAGAAGCTCTACCTGTACTACCTGCAGAACGGCAGGGACATGTACGTGGATCAGG
AACTGGACATCAATCGGCTCTCCGACTACGACGTGGATGCCATCGTGCCCCAGTCTTTTCTCAAAGATGA
TTCTATTGATAATAAAGTGTTGACAAGATCCGATAAAAATAGAGGGAAGAGTGATAACGTCCCCTCAGAA
GAAGTTGTCAAGAAAATGAAAAATTATTGGCGGCAGCTGCTGAACGCCAAACTGATCACACAACGGAAGT
TCGATAATCTGACTAAGGCTGAACGAGGTGGCCTGTCTGAGTTGGATAAAGCCGGCTTCATCAAAAGGCA
GCTTGTTGAGACACGCCAGATCACCAAGCACGTGGCCCAAATTCTCGATTCACGCATGAACACCAAGTAC
GATGAAAATGACAAACTGATTCGAGAGGTGAAAGTTATTACTCTGAAGTCTAAGCTAGTCTCAGATTTCA
GAAAGGACTTTCAGTTTTATAAGGTGAGAGAGATCAACAATTACCACCATGCGCATGATGCCTACCTGAA
TGCAGTGGTAGGCACTGCACTTATCAAAAAATATCCCAAGCTTGAATCTGAATTTGTTTACGGAGACTAT
AAAGTGTACGATGTTAGGAAAATGATCGCAAAGTCTGAGCAGGAAATAGGCAAGGCCACCGCTAAGTACT
TCTTTTACAGCAATATTATGAATTTTTTCAAGACCGAGATTACACTGGCCAATGGAGAGATTCGGAAGCG
ACCACTTATCGAAACAAACGGAGAAACAGGAGAAATCGTGTGGGACAAGGGTAGGGATTTCGCGACAGTC
CGGAAGGTCCTGTCCATGCCGCAGGTGAACATCGTTAAAAAGACCGAAGTACAGACCGGAGGCTTCTCCA
AGGAAAGTATCCTCCCGAAAAGGAACAGCGACAAGCTGATCGCACGCAAAAAAGATTGGGACCCCAAGAA
ATACGGCGGATTCGATTCTCCTACAGTCGCTTACAGTGTACTGGTTGTGGCCAAAGTGGAGAAAGGGAAG
TCTAAAAAACTCAAAAGCGTCAAGGAACTGCTGGGCATCACAATCATGGAGCGATCAAGCTTCGAAAAAA
ACCCCATCGACTTTCTCGAGGCGAAAGGATATAAAGAGGTCAAAAAAGACCTCATCATTAAGCTTCCCAA
GTACTCTCTCTTTGAGCTTGAAAACGGCCGGAAACGAATGCTCGCTAGTGCGGGCGAGCTGCAGAAAGGT
AACGAGCTGGCACTGCCCTCTAAATACGTTAATTTCTTGTATCTGGCCAGCCACTATGAAAAGCTCAAAG
GGTCCCCCGAAGATAATGAGCAGAAGCAGCTGTTCGTGGAACAACACAAACACTACCTTGATGAGATCAT
CGAGCAAATAAGCGAATTCTCCAAAAGAGTGATCCTCGCCGACGCTAACCTCGATAAGGTGCTTTCTGCT
TACAATAAGCACAGGGATAAGCCCATCAGGGAGCAGGCAGAAAACATTATCCACTTGTTTACTCTGACCA
ACTTGGGCGCTCCTGCAGCCTTCAAGTACTTCGACACCACCATAGACAGAAAGCGGTACACCTCTACAAA
GGAGGTCCTGGACGCCACACTGATTCATCAGTCAATTACGGGGCTCTATGAAACAAGAATCGACCTCTCT
CAGCTCGGTGGAGACAGCAGGGCTGACCCCAAGAAGAAGAGGAAGGTGTGAGCTTTAGTCAAATATTAAT
CTATTTCACCTGTTCAAACTTTACTTAATGTACAAATGTGGTAGTTATTAGTTTTGCAACGGAACTTGTT
CCATAATCTGGTCCTCTGGGACAGCAAACTGTCTTTCACTAGTAGCGCCAGTTTCGGGAGTCCACACAGC
ATTAGTCACCGGTGCACCAGCACTAATCTCACGACCTTCTGGGTGTTTAAATGGGCAGTTAGGGTTGCGG
CATCCAGCTGCAAACTTACAATCCTCATCAATTGGATGAGTGAAAAAACAGTTTGGTCTGGTACAACTGT
TGCCTTCACGACACAGTACAGGAGTAGTTGCGTGACGTCTTGGGCACTTGTAATTACGGCATGATTTACC
AAATCGACATTGTTCCAAAGCCCTCTGTTGTTTTTGTTGTTTCTCTTCTTCGGTGATCTTGTGTTCAGGT
GATCGATGAGCCTTTGGACAGTCCGGATTAGAGCGCTCCGGGGAGCGCATTATTTGGGTCGGCTACTGTC
ATTGGTTATGATGGCCTTACCGAGCACGAAGGTGGTTGGATAGACCACAACTGGAAACAGTTGTACAAAC
AGATTGCATTCATTTTTGCTTGTATTGGATACTCGATGGCCATCACCGCTCTTATCTGTTTCATCCTCAA
CCGTATTCCATTTTTGCAACTGCGAGCTTCAGAAGAGGCTGAGGAGAAAGGTATGGATGAGGATCAGATT
GGAGAGTTCGCTTATGACTACGTGGAAGTACGTCGTGATTTTTTGGCTTGGGGATCAGGCCCAAACAATG
GCTTCAAGGAGCCGGAAGTTCTGGATCAGGTAGTTCCGGTTAATGATTTCAGCAGTGACCAGAATGTGAC
TAATCAGACCAACGAATCTGAGAAGCAGTAGAGTAAATATAGAGATGATATTTAGTGTATTCTAATGCTT
ATGTAATGTATTAAGCAAAAAGTTGTGTTTATGAGTTAGCATTTGTCTTAGCAAACATAAAATTATGTCG
ACATTTGCAACCCGCATGTCTAGTGTTTTTAGATCGATCTTCGATGTGTAGAATAATGCCTCCACGTGAT
GCCCCGCGATTTTGTTGGGTCGCAATGCCTCCAACATAAACCCATCACGTATAAAAAGCCCTCTTAACCC
TCCCCCCTGTTTCGTTTGCTTCATCACTTAACCTGAACTATCAACATGCCCAAAAAGAAAAGAAAAGTGG
GTAGTATGGCGTCTAACTTCACCCAGTTCGTTCTGGTTGACAACGGTGGTACCGGTGACGTTACCGTTGC
GCCGTCTAACTTCGCGAACGGTGTTGCGGAATGGATCTCTTCTAACTCTCGTTCTCAGGCGTACAAAGTT
ACCTGCTCTGTTCGTCAATCCTCCGCGCAGAACCGTAAATACACCATCAAAGTTGAAGTTCCGAAAGTTG
CGACCCAGACCGTTGGTGGTGTTGAACTGCCGGTTGCGGCGTGGCGTTCTTACCTGAACATGGAACTGAC
CATCCCGATCTTCGCGACCAACTCTGACTGCGAACTGATCGTTAAAGCGATGCAGGGTCTGCTGAAAGAC
GGTAACCCGATCCCGTCTGCGATCGCGGCGAACTCTGGTATCTACTAGGCTTCTGTTTAATTCTGTAGGA
TAAACGAAATAACTGTATCTTTATAATCATCCTTAAGATAGCCCTGGACTCGTCAGACATTAGTTCGCGC
ACATTATTTTCCTCCACTGTCTGCAAACAGCCACACGGCATTTCCCTCTCTAGTTTCATTTATCAAAGTA
GCACAACACGCTAATTGGAGGATCCTTTTTTGTAGAAATGTCTTGGTGTCCTCGTCCAATCAGGTAGCCA
TCTCTGAAATATCTGGCTCCGTTGCAACTCCGAACGACCTGCTGGCAACGTAAAATTCTCCGGGGTAAAA
CTTAAATGTGGAGTAATGGAACCAGAAACGTCTCTTCCCTTCTCTCTCCTTCCACCGCCCGTTACCGTCC
CTAGGAAATTTTACTCTGCTGGAGAGCTTCTTCTACGGCCCCCTTGCAGCAATGCTCTTCCCAGCATTAC
GTTGCGGGTAAAACGGAGGTCGTGTACCCGACCTAGCAGCCCAGGGATGGAAAAGTCCCGGCCGTCGCTG
GCAATAATAGCGGGCGGACGCATGTCATGAGATTATTGGAAACCACCAGAATCGAATATAAAAGGCGAAC
ACCTTTCCCAATTTTGGTTTCTCCTGACCCAAAGACTTTAAATTTAATTTATTTGTCCCTATTTCAATCA
ATTGAACAACTATCAAAACACCATGAAGAGCCTGATGAGTCCGTGAGGACGAAACGAGTAAGCTCGTCGC
TCTTGAGGCTGGATTTTTGTTTTAGAGCTAGAAATAGCAAGTTAAAATAAGGCTAGTCCGTTATCAACTT
GAAAAAGTGGCACCGAGTCGGTGCGCGCACATGAGGATCACCCATGTGCTTTTGGCCGGCATGGTCCCAG
CCTCCTCGCTGGCGCCGGCTGGGCAACATGCTTCGGCATGGCGAATGGGACAGCTTTGGACTGCTTTTAG
TGTACATCTGATAATATAGTACTACCACGTATGATAATGTAGAGAATAGGCTTCCTTGTCGAGTGTGTTT
GCAGTTTTCTTGAGTTTCAAGGTTTAAATGCTGGTATATTAGTTCATCGAAGGTTTCAGCCAATAGCACC
TTAAATCAATCAAACTAATTCGACTCTTACGAAAGAGCCTACTGTGTTTAGTATCGAAGTCGTTTACCTT
TCATGTTGAATAGCTTCCTCTCTGACCCTAACATTTCAAGATCCTCCTAAAGTTACCCGGATTGTGAAAT
TCTAATGATCCACCTGCCCAATGCATTTTTTCTTTATTCAGTTTACCTTTTTTACCTAATATACGAGCTT
GTTAAAGTAAGTGGCACTGCAATACTAGGCTTATTGTTGATATTATGATGAATCGTTTTCACAAACTTGA
TTTCCTGTGAACTCACCATGTACTAAGGAAAAAAACATGCATCACCATCTGAATATTTGACCGCTAGCTC
ATGGACATGGAGGCCCAGAATACCCTCCTTGACAGTCTTGACGTGCGCAGCTCAGGGGCATGATGTGACT
GTCGCCCGTACATTTAGCCCATACATCCCCATGTATAATCATTTGCATCCATACATTTTGATGGCCGCAC
GGCGCGAAGCAAAAATTACGGCTCCTCGCTGCAGACCTGCGAGCAGGGAAACGCTCCCCTCACAGACGCG
TTGAATTGTCCCCACGCCGCGCCCCTGTAGAGAAATATAAAAGGTTAGGATTTGCCACTGAGGTTCTTCT
TTCATATACTTCCTTTTAAAATCTTGCTAGGATACAGTTCTCACATCACATCCGAACATAAACAACCATG
GGTACCACTCTTGACGACACGGCTTACCGGTACCGCACCAGTGTCCCGGGGGACGCCGAGGCCATCGAGG
CACTGGATGGGTCCTTCACCACCGACACCGTTTTTCGCGTCACCGCCACCGGGGACGGCTTCACCCTGCG
GGAGGTGCCGGTGGACCCGCCCCTGACCAAGGTGTTCCCCGACGACGAATCGGACGACGAATCGGACGAC
GGGGAGGACGGCGACCCGGACTCCCGGACGTTCGTCGCGTACGGGGACGACGGCGACCTGGCGGGCTTCG
TGGTCGTCTCGTACTCCGGCTGGAACCGCCGGCTGACCGTCGAGGACATCGAGGTCGCCCCGGAGCACCG
GGGGCACGGGGTCGGGCGCGCGTTGATGGGGCTCGCGACGGAGTTCGCCCGCGAGCGGGGCGCCGGGCAC
CTCTGGCTGGAGGTCACCAACGTCAACGCACCGGCGATCCACGCGTACCGGCGGATGGGGTTCACCCTCT
GCGGCCTGGACACCGCCCTGTACGACGGCACCGCCTCGGACGGCGAGCAGGCGCTCTACATGAGCATGCC
CTGCCCCTAATCAGTACTGACAATAAAAAGATTCTTGTTTTCAAGAACTTGTCATTTGTATAGTTTTTTT
ATATTGTAGTTGTTCTATTTTAATCAAATGTTAGCGTGATTTATATTTTTTTTCGCCTCGACATCATCTG
CCCAGATGCGAAGTTAAGTGCGCAGAAAGTAATATCATGCGTCAATCGTATGTGAATGCTGGTCGCTATA
CTGGCTTCATACCCAGCATTGACCTTTGGTATGAGCATCTGAAAAACAACCAGGTGTTGCAAAGTTAAAC
ATCCTTCTTTGTTCATATAGAACCCACTATTCATGGTACTCCCCAATCGAATTTCACATTCTGGTTTTGA
AATTACACACCACGTTAGCTTATAAGATTTCATATAACTTATTGATATACGGTTTCCATTGTTCGAATAG
TTGAGGTTGTATGTAATTCGATTGAAGGGGCCATTTTTGTTTCCTACTTTTCCTGGGAGCTTATCCGATG
CGCTTCAAAGCTGGAATTGTAAATATAGAGAAAAAGAAGGATGTTGTTTTATTCTTGAAAGAGTATAATT
TTACTTCTAGCAACTCTCCCACTTCGCTTGACTTCATTTATTTCTTGGGCACATAGGCGTAGTAATCTAG
ACCAACAGATAATTTGCCGGAATGATATAGCGATTGGAAAATGAACTGAAATTTTTTGCTGTCTTTCAAT
TTGACGGGCAGTTCATCAGGCGCGCCGTGACCGACCATATAAATACGTTGAGAATGTTATTCTTCCTCGT
AGTTGAAGTGGCTTCATAATTTCAGAACTCAATAGATAAACTAGGATGTTTTAAAGCAATTAATGCTCAC
AAGTAAGGAGCGACTCTCTTGCTTTTCGAATACTAAAAGTATCGTCCCAACCCAGAAAAAAAGACCTCTT
AACTGCAAAATAAACTCTATATATTTCTTCTAAAACAGTTTCAGGTTGGATAGTATCGCATTCTCATCAC
TTCTAACTAGTAGGCCATGAGATATATTAACGTTTACTTGAGTTCTAAGTTCTCCGAATTAGATGCACAG
CACAAACAAGATTAGGTTTCACTTGGTACAAAATACGAACAGAGTTTAAGGTCGTAATTTCATTTCGTTA
TTGATCCCCACAATCTATTCTTATCACAGTCATCAGATAGTCGCGAAAAAGCATGCAGAAAAGGGGGTCG
TCCCTATCTAAGTTGTAGCATTACAACAAATATGAC
